Addgene plasmid #118986: pC-KIT4
Purpose: Mutational dissection of the G rich region of the c-kit promoter
Depositing lab: Bjorn Hogberg. Publication: Interplay of Three G-Quadruplex Units in the KIT Promoter. Ducani C, Bernardinelli G, Hogberg B, Keppler BK, Terenzi A. J Am Chem Soc. 2019 Jul 3;141(26):10205-10213. doi: 10.1021/jacs.8b12753. Epub 2019 Jun 20. PubMed 31244182.
Backbone
  Vector backbone: psiCHEK2
  Backbone manufacturer: Promega
  Backbone size w/o insert (bp): 5589
  Vector type: Mammalian Expression
Growth in bacteria
  Bacterial resistance: Ampicillin, 100 μg/mL
  Growth temperature: 37°C
  Growth strain: DH5alpha
  Copy number: High Copy
Gene/Insert
  Gene/Insert name: c-kit proto-oncogene {promoter}
  Species: H. sapiens (human)
  Insert size (bp): 1215
  Mutation: K2-SP-mutK1
  GenBank ID: S67773.1
  Entrez Gene: KIT (a.k.a. C-Kit, CD117, MASTC, PBT, SCFR)
  Cloning method: Restriction Enzyme; 5′ cloning site BglII (unknown if destroyed); 3′ cloning site NheI (unknown if destroyed)
  Sequencing primers: 5′ unknown
Terms and licenses: Academic/Nonprofit Terms; Industry Terms: Not Available to Industry
How to cite: pC-KIT4 was a gift from Bjorn Hogberg (Addgene plasmid # 118986 ; http://n2t.net/addgene:118986 ; RRID:Addgene_118986)
