[The description below was written by a language model from this plasmid's Addgene catalogue record and pLannotate feature annotations shown in this document.]
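Description:
pC-KIT4 is a dual-luciferase reporter plasmid for mammalian cells, built on the Promega psiCHECK-2 backbone (entered in the record as "psiCHEK2"), in which a roughly 1.2 kb fragment of the human KIT (c-kit) proto-oncogene promoter was inserted between BglII and NheI sites. The sequenced plasmid is 6,811 nt. The automated feature table does not annotate the insert itself, but the first ~1.3 kb upstream of the humanized Renilla luciferase (hRluc) coding sequence carries no annotated features. This is consistent with the KIT promoter fragment sitting there and driving hRluc. No SV40 promoter, which normally drives hRluc in this backbone, is annotated. hRluc is followed by a synthetic polyadenylation signal.

A second, independent cassette consists of the HSV thymidine kinase promoter driving firefly luciferase (luc+), terminated by an SV40 poly(A) signal; the small large T antigen fragment annotated beside it is part of that SV40-derived region. This constitutive firefly signal provides an internal control, so Renilla activity can be normalized for transfection efficiency from a single plasmid. Propagation in E. coli relies on a high-copy ColE1/pUC-type origin and a β-lactamase gene conferring ampicillin resistance.

The promoter variant is recorded as "K2-SP-mutK1", and the stated purpose is mutational dissection of the G-rich region of the c-kit promoter. The label suggests that the K2 and SP elements are kept while the K1 element is mutated, although the record does not spell out the exact base changes. The associated study concerns the interplay of three G-quadruplex units in this promoter, so the plasmid is presumably used alongside sibling constructs to compare how individual units affect transcriptional activity.
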