Features (pLannotate 1.2.2; 9 found; start..end, strand, type, name):
   1289..2224    +  CDS            hRluc: Renilla luciferase human codon-optimized
   2283..2331    +  polyA_signal   poly(A) signal: synthetic polyadenylation signal
   2340..3091    +  promoter       HSV TK promoter: herpes simplex virus thymidine kinase promoter
   3127..4779    +  CDS            luciferase: firefly luciferase; luc+; enhanced luc+ version of the luciferase gene AAS38485.1 42718124.0
   4823..4944    -  polyA_signal   SV40 poly(A) signal: SV40 polyadenylation signal
   4967..5035    -  CDS            large T antigen (fragment): large T antigen from SV40 (simian virus 40)
   5077..5181    +  promoter       AmpR promoter: bla
   5182..6042    +  CDS            AmpR: β-lactamase; bla; confers resistance to ampicillin, carbenicillin, and related antibiotics
   6213..6801    +  rep_origin     ori: high-copy-number ColE1/pMB1/pBR322/pUC origin of replication
>Addgene plasmid #118986 | pC-KIT4 | addgene full sequence | sequence record 229534 | Addgene NGS Result
ACGCGGCCTTTTTACGGTTCCTGGCCTTTTGCTGGCCTTTTGCTCACATGGCTCGACAGATCTGAGGGAT
GTCTTATTAGTTTATCAGAATGCATAGGGAAAGCTCATCTTTCTTGGAGTAGGTCTTCCAATAAGTGTTC
AAGCCCTGGGTCTTCCCTCACTACAATAATAAACATACCTGCTCTACCCTCCTCACAAAGCTGTTATCGT
GAGCATGAAAAGACGAGTCGCTGTGGGGAAGAACTATTAACCCCTATACAGATACTGTTGTTGCTTTCCG
TTCAAGGATCCACCATGAGACTGTGGGTAAGGCACTTTCTGGGCAGTGAAATCGGGCTTAAGAGAATCAT
TGTACTTTTATTTTGCTCCTGGGACCGGCAAGGGCAGTTAAGAGCCCTAGCCCTAAAACTGTCGTCTGTT
ACAGAGGCAGAGAAATCATTACTGGGGTTGGCAGCGTTGGGGGGAGGGGGGAAAACGTGTATGAAAACCT
GGGCTCCCAGAGCAAACTTCGCCACGCGCCCTCCATCGCCCCTGTCTCCACACAAGTCCCGGCAGGGGCT
TCTTGGGCGGAGGCCACGCCGACCAATAGGAACCCACTGTGTTCCTACAGGTTACGAAGCAGGTGGAGAA
ATTGAGCAGAAACAATTAGCGAAACCGGGCTCAGCCTTTACCGCGGTGCCAGGAGCTCCTAACAGGCCTG
GAGGGGAATGTCGGGGCTCAATTTCCTAACGCTCCCCTCCCCATCCCCATGCCACCTCCACGAGCAGCGG
CGTCCAGCCTCCTCCCGCCCGAACGTGCTCGAGGGGCGGGCAGTCGACCTTTATTGTCTGGGGAGCACCT
GGCAGGTGGCGGGCCCGTGCCCTAACGTGTGCGTGGTGCCCAGCTTCACAAAGCGAGCGGGCAGCACCTC
CTTGGTCCGGGAACGCCTCAGCCTGGCCGTCCACATCCCAGGGGTGGAAAGGTGGAGAGAGAAAGGGGCT
CCGGAGTCAAGAGCGGGGAGAGAGGGCGCGCGCCCTCCTCCTCCCGGCGGGCACAGCCCCCCGGCATTAA
CACGTCGAAAGAGCAGGGGCCAGACGCCGCCGGGAAGAAGCGAGACCCGGGCGGGCGCGAGGGAGGGGAG
GCGAGGAGGGGCGTGGCCGGCGCGCAGAAAGAGAACGCTAAGAGGAGGAACTGCTGCTCGCCGCTCGCGG
CTCTGGGGGCTCGGCTTTGCCGCGCTCGCTGCACTTGGGCGAGAGCTGGAACGTGGACCAGAGCTCGGAT
CCCATCGCAGCTACCGCGGCTAGCCACCATGGCTTCCAAGGTGTACGACCCCGAGCAACGCAAACGCATG
ATCACTGGGCCTCAGTGGTGGGCTCGCTGCAAGCAAATGAACGTGCTGGACTCCTTCATCAACTACTATG
ATTCCGAGAAGCACGCCGAGAACGCCGTGATTTTTCTGCATGGTAACGCTGCCTCCAGCTACCTGTGGAG
GCACGTCGTGCCTCACATCGAGCCCGTGGCTAGATGCATCATCCCTGATCTGATCGGAATGGGTAAGTCC
GGCAAGAGCGGGAATGGCTCATATCGCCTCCTGGATCACTACAAGTACCTCACCGCTTGGTTCGAGCTGC
TGAACCTTCCAAAGAAAATCATCTTTGTGGGCCACGACTGGGGGGCTTGTCTGGCCTTTCACTACTCCTA
CGAGCACCAAGACAAGATCAAGGCCATCGTCCATGCTGAGAGTGTCGTGGACGTGATCGAGTCCTGGGAC
GAGTGGCCTGACATCGAGGAGGATATCGCCCTGATCAAGAGCGAAGAGGGCGAGAAAATGGTGCTTGAGA
ATAACTTCTTCGTCGAGACCATGCTCCCAAGCAAGATCATGCGGAAACTGGAGCCTGAGGAGTTCGCTGC
CTACCTGGAGCCATTCAAGGAGAAGGGCGAGGTTAGACGGCCTACCCTCTCCTGGCCTCGCGAGATCCCT
CTCGTTAAGGGAGGCAAGCCCGACGTCGTCCAGATTGTCCGCAACTACAACGCCTACCTTCGGGCCAGCG
ACGATCTGCCTAAGATGTTCATCGAGTCCGACCCTGGGTTCTTTTCCAACGCTATTGTCGAGGGAGCTAA
GAAGTTCCCTAACACCGAGTTCGTGAAGGTGAAGGGCCTCCACTTCAGCCAGGAGGACGCTCCAGATGAA
ATGGGTAAGTACATCAAGAGCTTCGTGGAGCGCGTGCTGAAGAACGAGCAGTAATTCTAGGCGATCGCTC
GAGCCCGGGAATTCGTTTAAACCTAGAGCGGCCGCTGGCCGCAATAAAATATCTTTATTTTCATTACATC
TGTGTGTTGGTTTTTTGTGTGAGGATCTAAATGAGTCTTCGGACCTCGCGGGGGCCGCTTAAGCGGTGGT
TAGGGTTTGTCTGACGCGGGGGGAGGGGGAAGGAACGAAACACTCTCATTCGGAGGCGGCTCGGGGTTTG
GTCTTGGTGGCCACGGGCACGCAGAAGAGCGCCGCGATCCTCTTAAGCACCCCCCCGCCCTCCGTGGAGG
CGGGGGTTTGGTCGGCGGGTGGTAACTGGCGGGCCGCTGACTCGGGCGGGTCGCGCGCCCCAGAGTGTGA
CCTTTTCGGTCTGCTCGCAGACCCCCGGGCGGCGCCGCCGCGGCGGCGACGGGCTCGCTGGGTCCTAGGC
TCCATGGGGACCGTATACGTGGACAGGCTCTGGAGCATCCGCACGACTGCGGTGATATTACCGGAGACCT
TCTGCGGGACGAGCCGGGTCACGCGGCTGACGCGGAGCGTCCGTTGGGCGACAAACACCAGGACGGGGCA
CAGGTACACTATCTTGTCACCCGGAGGCGCGAGGGACTGCAGGAGCTTCAGGGAGTGGCGCAGCTGCTTC
ATCCCCGTGGCCCGTTGCTCGCGTTTGCTGGCGGTGTCCCCGGAAGAAATATATTTGCATGTCTTTAGTT
CTATGATGACACAAACCCCGCCCAGCGTCTTGTCATTGGCGAATTCGAACACGCAGATGCAGTCGGGGCG
GCGCGGTCCCAGGTCCACTTCGCATATTAAGGTGACGCGTGTGGCCTCGAACACCGAGCGACCCTGCAGC
GACCCGCTTAAAAGCTTGGCATTCCGGTACTGTTGGTAAAGCCACCATGGCCGATGCTAAGAACATTAAG
AAGGGCCCTGCTCCCTTCTACCCTCTGGAGGATGGCACCGCTGGCGAGCAGCTGCACAAGGCCATGAAGA
GGTATGCCCTGGTGCCTGGCACCATTGCCTTCACCGATGCCCACATTGAGGTGGACATCACCTATGCCGA
GTACTTCGAGATGTCTGTGCGCCTGGCCGAGGCCATGAAGAGGTACGGCCTGAACACCAACCACCGCATC
GTGGTGTGCTCTGAGAACTCTCTGCAGTTCTTCATGCCAGTGCTGGGCGCCCTGTTCATCGGAGTGGCCG
TGGCCCCTGCTAACGACATTTACAACGAGCGCGAGCTGCTGAACAGCATGGGCATTTCTCAGCCTACCGT
GGTGTTCGTGTCTAAGAAGGGCCTGCAGAAGATCCTGAACGTGCAGAAGAAGCTGCCTATCATCCAGAAG
ATCATCATCATGGACTCTAAGACCGACTACCAGGGCTTCCAGAGCATGTACACATTCGTGACATCTCATC
TGCCTCCTGGCTTCAACGAGTACGACTTCGTGCCAGAGTCTTTCGACAGGGACAAAACCATTGCCCTGAT
CATGAACAGCTCTGGGTCTACCGGCCTGCCTAAGGGCGTGGCCCTGCCTCATCGCACCGCCTGTGTGCGC
TTCTCTCACGCCCGCGACCCTATTTTCGGCAACCAGATCATCCCCGACACCGCTATTCTGAGCGTGGTGC
CATTCCACCACGGCTTCGGCATGTTCACCACCCTGGGCTACCTGATTTGCGGCTTTCGGGTGGTGCTGAT
GTACCGCTTCGAGGAGGAGCTGTTCCTGCGCAGCCTGCAAGACTACAAAATTCAGTCTGCCCTGCTGGTG
CCAACCCTGTTCAGCTTCTTCGCTAAGAGCACCCTGATCGACAAGTACGACCTGTCTAACCTGCACGAGA
TTGCCTCTGGCGGCGCCCCACTGTCTAAGGAGGTGGGCGAAGCCGTGGCCAAGCGCTTTCATCTGCCAGG
CATCCGCCAGGGCTACGGCCTGACCGAGACAACCAGCGCCATTCTGATTACCCCAGAGGGCGACGACAAG
CCTGGCGCCGTGGGCAAGGTGGTGCCATTCTTCGAGGCCAAGGTGGTGGACCTGGACACCGGCAAGACCC
TGGGAGTGAACCAGCGCGGCGAGCTGTGTGTGCGCGGCCCTATGATTATGTCCGGCTACGTGAATAACCC
TGAGGCCACAAACGCCCTGATCGACAAGGACGGCTGGCTGCACTCTGGCGACATTGCCTACTGGGACGAG
GACGAGCACTTCTTCATCGTGGACCGCCTGAAGTCTCTGATCAAGTACAAGGGCTACCAGGTGGCCCCAG
CCGAGCTGGAGTCTATCCTGCTGCAGCACCCTAACATTTTCGACGCCGGAGTGGCCGGCCTGCCCGACGA
CGATGCCGGCGAGCTGCCTGCCGCCGTCGTCGTGCTGGAACACGGCAAGACCATGACCGAGAAGGAGATC
GTGGACTATGTGGCCAGCCAGGTGACAACCGCCAAGAAGCTGCGCGGCGGAGTGGTGTTCGTGGACGAGG
TGCCCAAGGGCCTGACCGGCAAGCTGGACGCCCGCAAGATCCGCGAGATCCTGATCAAGGCTAAGAAAGG
CGGCAAGATCGCCGTGTAATAATTCTAGAGTCGGGGCGGCCGGCCGCTTCGAGCAGACATGATAAGATAC
ATTGATGAGTTTGGACAAACCACAACTAGAATGCAGTGAAAAAAATGCTTTATTTGTGAAATTTGTGATG
CTATTGCTTTATTTGTAACCATTATAAGCTGCAATAAACAAGTTAACAACAACAATTGCATTCATTTTAT
GTTTCAGGTTCAGGGGGAGGTGTGGGAGGTTTTTTAAAGCAAGTAAAACCTCTACAAATGTGGTAAAATC
GATAAGGATCCAGGTGGCACTTTTCGGGGAAATGTGCGCGGAACCCCTATTTGTTTATTTTTCTAAATAC
ATTCAAATATGTATCCGCTCATGAGACAATAACCCTGATAAATGCTTCAATAATATTGAAAAAGGAAGAG
TATGAGTATTCAACATTTCCGTGTCGCCCTTATTCCCTTTTTTGCGGCATTTTGCCTTCCTGTTTTTGCT
CACCCAGAAACGCTGGTGAAAGTAAAAGATGCTGAAGATCAGTTGGGTGCACGAGTGGGTTACATCGAAC
TGGATCTCAACAGCGGTAAGATCCTTGAGAGTTTTCGCCCCGAAGAACGTTTTCCAATGATGAGCACTTT
TAAAGTTCTGCTATGTGGCGCGGTATTATCCCGTATTGACGCCGGGCAAGAGCAACTCGGTCGCCGCATA
CACTATTCTCAGAATGACTTGGTTGAGTACTCACCAGTCACAGAAAAGCATCTTACGGATGGCATGACAG
TAAGAGAATTATGCAGTGCTGCCATAACCATGAGTGATAACACTGCGGCCAACTTACTTCTGACAACGAT
CGGAGGACCGAAGGAGCTAACCGCTTTTTTGCACAACATGGGGGATCATGTAACTCGCCTTGATCGTTGG
GAACCGGAGCTGAATGAAGCCATACCAAACGACGAGCGTGACACCACGATGCCTGTAGCAATGGCAACAA
CGTTGCGCAAACTATTAACTGGCGAACTACTTACTCTAGCTTCCCGGCAACAATTAATAGACTGGATGGA
GGCGGATAAAGTTGCAGGACCACTTCTGCGCTCGGCCCTTCCGGCTGGCTGGTTTATTGCTGATAAATCT
GGAGCCGGTGAGCGTGGGTCTCGCGGTATCATTGCAGCACTGGGGCCAGATGGTAAGCCCTCCCGTATCG
TAGTTATCTACACGACGGGGAGTCAGGCAACTATGGATGAACGAAATAGACAGATCGCTGAGATAGGTGC
CTCACTGATTAAGCATTGGTAACTGTCAGACCAAGTTTACTCATATATACTTTAGATTGATTTAAAACTT
CATTTTTAATTTAAAAGGATCTAGGTGAAGATCCTTTTTGATAATCTCATGACCAAAATCCCTTAACGTG
AGTTTTCGTTCCACTGAGCGTCAGACCCCGTAGAAAAGATCAAAGGATCTTCTTGAGATCCTTTTTTTCT
GCGCGTAATCTGCTGCTTGCAAACAAAAAAACCACCGCTACCAGCGGTGGTTTGTTTGCCGGATCAAGAG
CTACCAACTCTTTTTCCGAAGGTAACTGGCTTCAGCAGAGCGCAGATACCAAATACTGTTCTTCTAGTGT
AGCCGTAGTTAGGCCACCACTTCAAGAACTCTGTAGCACCGCCTACATACCTCGCTCTGCTAATCCTGTT
ACCAGTGGCTGCTGCCAGTGGCGATAAGTCGTGTCTTACCGGGTTGGACTCAAGACGATAGTTACCGGAT
AAGGCGCAGCGGTCGGGCTGAACGGGGGGTTCGTGCACACAGCCCAGCTTGGAGCGAACGACCTACACCG
AACTGAGATACCTACAGCGTGAGCTATGAGAAAGCGCCACGCTTCCCGAAGGGAGAAAGGCGGACAGGTA
TCCGGTAAGCGGCAGGGTCGGAACAGGAGAGCGCACGAGGGAGCTTCCAGGGGGAAACGCCTGGTATCTT
TATAGTCCTGTCGGGTTTCGCCACCTCTGACTTGAGCGTCGATTTTTGTGATGCTCGTCAGGGGGGCGGA
GCCTATGGAAAAACGCCAGCA
