>Addgene plasmid #118986 | pC-KIT4 | depositor partial sequence | sequence record 224959 | c-kit promoter insert
GAGGGATGTCTTATTAGTTTATCAGAATGCATAGGGAAAGCTCATCTTTCTTGGAGTAGGTCTTCCAATA
AGTGTTCAAGCCCTGGGTCTTCCCTCACTACAATAATAAACATACCTGCTCTACCCTCCTCACAAAGCTG
TTATCGTGAGCATGAAAAGACGAGTCGCTGTGGGGAAGAACTATTAACCCCTATACAGATACTGTTGTTG
CTTTCCGTTCAAGGATCCACCATGAGACTGTGGGTAAGGCACTTTCTGGGCAGTGAAATCGGGCTTAAGA
GAATCATTGTACTTTTATTTTGCTCCTGGGACCGGCAAGGGCAGTTAAGAGCCCTAGCCCTAAAACTGTC
GTCTGTTACAGAGGCAGAGAAATCATTACTGGGGTTGGCAGCGTTGGGGGGAGGGGGGAAAACGTGTATG
AAAACCTGGGCTCCCAGAGCAAACTTCGCCACGCGCCCTCCATCGCCCCTGTCTCCACACAAGTCCCGGC
AGGGGCTTCTTGGGCGGAGGCCACGCCGACCAATAGGAACCCACTGTGTTCCTACAGGTTACGAAGCAGG
TGGAGAAATTGAGCAGAAACAATTAGCGAAACCGGGCTCAGCCTTTACCGCGGTGCCAGGAGCTCCTAAC
AGGCCTGGAGGGGAATGTCGGGGCTCAATTTCCTAACGCTCCCCTCCCCATCCCCATGCCACCTCCACGA
GCAGCGGCGTCCAGCCTCCTCCCGCCCGAACGTGCTCGAGGGGCGGGCAGTCGACCTTTATTGTCTGGGG
AGCACCTGGCAGGTGGCGGGCCCGTGCCCTAACGTGTGCGTGGTGCCCAGCTTCACAAAGCGAGCGGGCA
GCACCTCCTTGGTCCGGGAACGCCTCAGCCTGGCCGTCCACATCCCAGGGGTGGAAAGGTGGAGAGAGAA
AGGGGCTCCGGAGTCAAGAGCGGGGAGAGAGGGCGCGCGCCCTCCTCCTCCCGGCGGGCACAGCCCCCCG
GCATTAACACGTCGAAAGAGCAGGGGCCAGACGCCGCCGGGAAGAAGCGAGACCCGGGCGGGCGCGAGGG
AGGGGAGGCGAGGAGGGGCGTGGCCGGCGCGCAGAAAGAGAACGCTAAGAGGAGGAACTGCTGCTCGCCG
CTCGCGGCTCTGGGGGCTCGGCTTTGCCGCGCTCGCTGCACTTGGGCGAGAGCTGGAACGTGGACCAGAG
CTCGGATCCCATCGCAGCTACCGCG
